LOCUS       070_BB2_L_GH_syn_BbsI_12 2215 bp DNA circular UNA
FEATURES             Location/Qualifiers
     Promoter        84..112
                     /label=AmpR_promoter
     CDS             154..1011
                     /label=AmpR
     Replication_ori 1225..1843
                     /label=pBR322_origin
     Region          2111..2215
                     /label=Linker
     Terminator      2117..2156
                     /label=BBa_B1007
     Fusion_Site     2164..2167
                     /label=FS_G
     Fusion_Site     2168..2171
                     /label=FS_1
     Fusion_Site     2200..2203
                     /label=FS_4
     Fusion_Site     2204..2207
                     /label=FS_H
ORIGIN
        1 CCGGTGCCGC TACAGGGCGC GTCAGGTGGC ACTTTTCGGG GAAATGTGCG CGGAACCCCT
       61 ATTTGTTTAT TTTTCTAAAT ACATTCAAAT ATGTATCCGC TCATGAGACA ATAACCCTGA
      121 TAAATGCTTC AATAATATTG AAAAAGGAAG AGTATGAGTA TTCAACATTT CCGTGTCGCC
      181 CTTATTCCCT TTTTTGCGGC ATTTTGCCTT CCTGTTTTTG CTCACCCAGA AACGCTGGTG
      241 AAAGTAAAAG ATGCTGAAGA TCAGTTGGGT GCACGAGTGG GTTACATCGA ACTGGATCTC
      301 AACAGCGGTA AGATCCTTGA GAGTTTTCGC CCCGAAGAAC GTTTTCCAAT GATGAGCACT
      361 TTTAAAGTTC TGCTATGTGG CGCGGTATTA TCCCGTATTG ACGCCGGGCA AGAGCAACTC
      421 GGTCGCCGCA TACACTATTC TCAGAATGAC TTGGTTGAGT ACTCACCAGT CACAGAAAAG
      481 CATCTTACGG ATGGCATGAC AGTAAGAGAA TTATGCAGTG CTGCCATAAC CATGAGTGAT
      541 AACACTGCGG CCAACTTACT TCTGACAACG ATCGGAGGAC CGAAGGAGCT AACCGCTTTT
      601 TTGCACAACA TGGGGGATCA TGTAACTCGC CTTGATCGTT GGGAACCGGA GCTGAATGAA
      661 GCCATACCAA ACGACGAGCG TGACACCACG ATGCCTGTAG CAATGGCAAC AACGTTGCGC
      721 AAACTATTAA CTGGCGAACT ACTTACTCTA GCTTCCCGGC AACAATTAAT AGACTGGATG
      781 GAGGCGGATA AAGTTGCAGG ACCACTTCTG CGCTCGGCCC TTCCGGCTGG CTGGTTTATT
      841 GCTGATAAAT CTGGAGCCGG TGAGCGTGGC TCTCGCGGTA TCATTGCAGC ACTGGGGCCA
      901 GATGGTAAGC CCTCCCGTAT CGTAGTTATC TACACGACGG GGAGTCAGGC AACTATGGAT
      961 GAACGAAATA GACAGATCGC TGAGATAGGT GCCTCACTGA TTAAGCATTG GTAACTGTCA
     1021 GACCAAGTTT ACTCATATAT ACTTTAGATT GATTTAAAAC TTCATTTTTA ATTTAAAAGG
     1081 ATCTAGGTGA AGATCCTTTT TGATAATCTC ATGAACAATA AAACTGTCTG CTTACATAAA
     1141 CAGTAATACA AGGGGTGTAG ATCTCATGAC CAAAATCCCT TAACGTGAGT TTTCGTTCCA
     1201 CTGAGCGTCA GACCCCGTAG AAAAGATCAA AGGATCTTCT TGAGATCCTT TTTTTCTGCG
     1261 CGTAATCTGC TGCTTGCAAA CAAAAAAACC ACCGCTACCA GCGGTGGTTT GTTTGCCGGA
     1321 TCAAGAGCTA CCAACTCTTT TTCCGAAGGT AACTGGCTTC AGCAGAGCGC AGATACCAAA
     1381 TACTGTCCTT CTAGTGTAGC CGTAGTTAGG CCACCACTTC AAGAACTCTG TAGCACCGCC
     1441 TACATACCTC GCTCTGCTAA TCCTGTTACC AGTGGCTGCT GCCAGTGGCG ATAAGTCGTG
     1501 TCTTACCGGG TTGGACTCAA GACGATAGTT ACCGGATAAG GCGCAGCGGT CGGGCTGAAC
     1561 GGGGGGTTCG TGCACACAGC CCAGCTTGGA GCGAACGACC TACACCGAAC TGAGATACCT
     1621 ACAGCGTGAG CTATGAGAAA GCGCCACGCT TCCCGAAGGG AGAAAGGCGG ACAGGTATCC
     1681 GGTAAGCGGC AGGGTCGGAA CAGGAGAGCG CACGAGGGAG CTTCCAGGGG GAAACGCCTG
     1741 GTATCTTTAT AGTCCTGTCG GGTTTCGCCA CCTCTGACTT GAGCGTCGAT TTTTGTGATG
     1801 CTCGTCAGGG GGGCGGAGCC TATGGAAAAA CGCCAGCAAC GCGGCCTTTT TACGGTTCCT
     1861 GGCCTTTTGC TGGCCTTTTG CTCACATGTT CTTTCCTGCG TTATCCCCTG ATTCTGTGGA
     1921 TAACCGTATT ACCGCCTTTG AGTGAGCTGA TACCGCTCGC CGCAGCCGAA CGACCGAGCG
     1981 CAGCGAGTCA GTGAGCGAGG AAGCGGAAGA GCGCCCAATA CGCAAACCGC CTCTCCCCGC
     2041 GCGTTGGCCG ATTCATTAAT GCAGCTGGCA CGACAGGTTT CCCGACTGGA AAGCGGGCAG
     2101 TGAGCGCAAC ACTAGTcgca aaaaaccccg cccctgacag ggcggggttt tttcgcGGTC
     2161 TCCCGCTGGA GGCGTCTTCG GATCCCTCGA GGAAGACGCC GCTCAACGGA GACCA
//
