>Addgene plasmid #98540 | BB2_GH | addgene full sequence | sequence record 192039 | Addgene NGS Result
CCGGTGCCGCTACAGGGCGCGTCAGGTGGCACTTTTCGGGGAAATGTGCGCGGAACCCCTATTTGTTTAT
TTTTCTAAATACATTCAAATATGTATCCGCTCATGAGACAATAACCCTGATAAATGCTTCAATAATATTG
AAAAAGGAAGAGTATGAGTATTCAACATTTCCGTGTCGCCCTTATTCCCTTTTTTGCGGCATTTTGCCTT
CCTGTTTTTGCTCACCCAGAAACGCTGGTGAAAGTAAAAGATGCTGAAGATCAGTTGGGTGCACGAGTGG
GTTACATCGAACTGGATCTCAACAGCGGTAAGATCCTTGAGAGTTTTCGCCCCGAAGAACGTTTTCCAAT
GATGAGCACTTTTAAAGTTCTGCTATGTGGCGCGGTATTATCCCGTATTGACGCCGGGCAAGAGCAACTC
GGTCGCCGCATACACTATTCTCAGAATGACTTGGTTGAGTACTCACCAGTCACAGAAAAGCATCTTACGG
ATGGCATGACAGTAAGAGAATTATGCAGTGCTGCCATAACCATGAGTGATAACACTGCGGCCAACTTACT
TCTGACAACGATCGGAGGACCGAAGGAGCTAACCGCTTTTTTGCACAACATGGGGGATCATGTAACTCGC
CTTGATCGTTGGGAACCGGAGCTGAATGAAGCCATACCAAACGACGAGCGTGACACCACGATGCCTGTAG
CAATGGCAACAACGTTGCGCAAACTATTAACTGGCGAACTACTTACTCTAGCTTCCCGGCAACAATTAAT
AGACTGGATGGAGGCGGATAAAGTTGCAGGACCACTTCTGCGCTCGGCCCTTCCGGCTGGCTGGTTTATT
GCTGATAAATCTGGAGCCGGTGAGCGTGGCTCTCGCGGTATCATTGCAGCACTGGGGCCAGATGGTAAGC
CCTCCCGTATCGTAGTTATCTACACGACGGGGAGTCAGGCAACTATGGATGAACGAAATAGACAGATCGC
TGAGATAGGTGCCTCACTGATTAAGCATTGGTAACTGTCAGACCAAGTTTACTCATATATACTTTAGATT
GATTTAAAACTTCATTTTTAATTTAAAAGGATCTAGGTGAAGATCCTTTTTGATAATCTCATGAACAATA
AAACTGTCTGCTTACATAAACAGTAATACAAGGGGTGTAGATCTCATGACCAAAATCCCTTAACGTGAGT
TTTCGTTCCACTGAGCGTCAGACCCCGTAGAAAAGATCAAAGGATCTTCTTGAGATCCTTTTTTTCTGCG
CGTAATCTGCTGCTTGCAAACAAAAAAACCACCGCTACCAGCGGTGGTTTGTTTGCCGGATCAAGAGCTA
CCAACTCTTTTTCCGAAGGTAACTGGCTTCAGCAGAGCGCAGATACCAAATACTGTTCTTCTAGTGTAGC
CGTAGTTAGGCCACCACTTCAAGAACTCTGTAGCACCGCCTACATACCTCGCTCTGCTAATCCTGTTACC
AGTGGCTGCTGCCAGTGGCGATAAGTCGTGTCTTACCGGGTTGGACTCAAGACGATAGTTACCGGATAAG
GCGCAGCGGTCGGGCTGAACGGGGGGTTCGTGCACACAGCCCAGCTTGGAGCGAACGACCTACACCGAAC
TGAGATACCTACAGCGTGAGCTATGAGAAAGCGCCACGCTTCCCGAAGGGAGAAAGGCGGACAGGTATCC
GGTAAGCGGCAGGGTCGGAACAGGAGAGCGCACGAGGGAGCTTCCAGGGGGAAACGCCTGGTATCTTTAT
AGTCCTGTCGGGTTTCGCCACCTCTGACTTGAGCGTCGATTTTTGTGATGCTCGTCAGGGGGGCGGAGCC
TATGGAAAAACGCCAGCAACGCGGCCTTTTTACGGTTCCTGGCCTTTTGCTGGCCTTTTGCTCACATGTT
CTTTCCTGCGTTATCCCCTGATTCTGTGGATAACCGTATTACCGCCTTTGAGTGAGCTGATACCGCTCGC
CGCAGCCGAACGACCGAGCGCAGCGAGTCAGTGAGCGAGGAAGCGGAAGAGCGCCCAATACGCAAACCGC
CTCTCCCCGCGCGTTGGCCGATTCATTAATGCAGCTGGCACGACAGGTTTCCCGACTGGAAAGCGGGCAG
TGAGCGCAACACTAGTCGCAAAAAACCCCGCCCCTGACAGGGCGGGGTTTTTTCGCGGTCTCCCGCTGGA
GGCGTCTTCGGATCCCTCGAGGAAGACGCCGCTCAACGGAGACCA
Features (pLannotate 1.2.2; 5 found; start..end, strand, type, name):
      6..22      -  rep_origin     f1 ori (fragment): f1 bacteriophage origin of replication; arrow indicates direction of (+) strand synthesis
     49..153     +  promoter       AmpR promoter: bla
    154..1014    +  CDS            AmpR: β-lactamase; bla; confers resistance to ampicillin, carbenicillin, and related antibiotics
   1240..1828    +  rep_origin     ori: high-copy-number ColE1/pMB1/pBR322/pUC origin of replication
   2011..2103    +  CDS            lacI (fragment): lac repressor; lacI; The lac repressor binds to the lac operator to inhibit transcription in E. coli. This inhibition can be relieved by adding lactose or isopropyl-β-D-thiogalactopyranoside (IPTG).
