[The description below was written by a language model from this plasmid's Addgene catalogue record, the feature table of its GenBank file and pLannotate feature annotations shown in this document.]
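Description:
BB2_GH is an empty level-2 backbone ("BB2") from the GoldenPiCS system, a Golden Gate-derived modular cloning toolkit developed for synthetic biology in the yeast Pichia pastoris. It carries no insert and is intended as the recipient vector in which a single transcription unit is assembled. The plasmid is small: the catalogue gives a backbone size of 2,179 bp, while the sequenced record is 2,215 bp. It is maintained in E. coli as a high-copy plasmid through a pBR322/pUC-type origin, with selection on ampicillin provided by the β-lactamase gene under its own promoter. Although it is catalogued as a bacterial expression vector, the record shows no yeast selection marker, yeast origin or genomic integration sequence, so it serves as a cloning intermediate rather than a construct for direct yeast use.

The functional part is a short synthetic linker of about 100 bp. It contains the BBa_B1007 terminator, a small artificial bacterial terminator that presumably insulates the cloning site from read-through transcription, followed by two nested pairs of four-base fusion sites. The inner sites, FS_1 and FS_4, are the overhangs between which the parts of a transcription unit are joined. The outer sites, FS_G and FS_H, flank the finished unit and give the plasmid its "GH" suffix. In a hierarchical Golden Gate scheme, such outer sites define the position a unit takes when several are combined into a multigene construct at the next level. The GenBank record name mentions BbsI, suggesting this type IIS enzyme is used with the linker, but the enzyme sites themselves are not annotated. Automated annotation also detects short f1 ori and lacI fragments, which appear to be non-functional remnants.
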