Addgene plasmid #98540: BB2_GH
Purpose: (Empty Backbone) empty BB2 for transcription unit cloning
Depositing lab: Brigitte Gasser & Diethard Mattanovich & Michael Sauer. Depositing organization: Universitaet fur Bodenkultur Wien (BOKU-WIEN). Publication: GoldenPiCS: a Golden Gate-derived modular cloning system for applied synthetic biology in the yeast Pichia pastoris. Prielhofer R, Barrero JJ, Steuer S, Gassler T, Zahrl R, Baumann K, Sauer M, Mattanovich D, Gasser B, Marx H. BMC Syst Biol. 2017 Dec 8;11(1):123. doi: 10.1186/s12918-017-0492-3. PubMed 29221460.
Backbone
  Vector backbone: BB2
  Backbone size (bp): 2179
  Vector type: Bacterial Expression
Growth in bacteria
  Bacterial resistance: Ampicillin, 100 μg/mL
  Growth temperature: 37°C
  Growth strain: DH10B
  Copy number: High Copy
Gene/Insert
  Gene/Insert name: None
Terms and licenses: Academic/Nonprofit Terms; Industry Terms: Not Available to Industry
How to cite: BB2_GH was a gift from Brigitte Gasser & Diethard Mattanovich & Michael Sauer (Addgene plasmid # 98540 ; http://n2t.net/addgene:98540 ; RRID:Addgene_98540)
